Addgene plasmid #236252: pAAV-Syn-DIO-NaChBac-dTomato
Purpose: Cre dependent NaChBac-TdTomato expression
Depositing lab: Janelia Viral Tools. Depositing organization: HHMI, Janelia Research Campus. Publication: A subcortical feeding circuit linking an interoceptive node to jaw movement. Kosse C, Ivanov J, Knight Z, Pellegrino K, Friedman J. Nature. 2024 Dec;636(8041):151-161. doi: 10.1038/s41586-024-08098-1. Epub 2024 Oct 23. PubMed 39443799.
Backbone
  Vector backbone: pAAV
  Total vector size (bp): 7151
  Vector type: Mammalian Expression, AAV
Growth in bacteria
  Bacterial resistance: Ampicillin, 100 μg/mL
  Growth temperature: 37°C
  Growth strain: NEB Stable
  Growth instructions: Grow for minimum time necessary. Do not store colonies on plate.
  Copy number: High Copy
Gene/Insert
  Gene/Insert name: NaChBac-TdTomato
  Insert size (bp): 2336
  Promoter: hSyn
  Tag / fusion protein: TdTomato
  Cloning method: Unknown
  Sequencing primers: 5′ N/A
Resource information
  A portion of this plasmid was derived from a plasmid made by: Christin Kosse and Jeffrey Friedman
Terms and licenses: Academic/Nonprofit Terms; Industry Terms: Not Available to Industry
How to cite: pAAV-Syn-DIO-NaChBac-dTomato was a gift from Janelia Viral Tools (Addgene plasmid # 236252 ; http://n2t.net/addgene:236252 ; RRID:Addgene_236252)
