[The description below was written by a language model from this plasmid's Addgene catalogue record and pLannotate feature annotations shown in this document.]
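Description:
pAAV-Syn-DIO-NaChBac-dTomato is an AAV transfer plasmid (7,151 bp, pAAV backbone) for Cre-dependent, neuron-restricted expression of the bacterial voltage-gated sodium channel NaChBac together with the red fluorescent protein tdTomato. It is maintained in E. coli as a high-copy plasmid through a ColE1/pUC-type origin and selected with ampicillin via the bla gene. An f1 phage origin is also present in the backbone. The expression cassette is flanked by AAV2 inverted terminal repeats, which allow it to be packaged into recombinant AAV particles. The annotation detects a full-length ITR on the 3′ side but only short fragments on the 5′ side, which may reflect the difficulty of sequencing and annotating these repeats.

Transcription is driven by the human synapsin I promoter. Downstream lies a DIO (double-floxed inverted orientation) cassette. Paired lox2272 and loxP sites in opposing orientations bracket the roughly 2.3 kb insert, which sits on the reverse strand relative to the promoter. In the absence of Cre the coding sequence is antisense and not expressed. Cre recombination between the incompatible lox pairs inverts the insert and then locks it in the sense orientation. The feature table annotates only tdTomato within the insert. The unannotated region between it and the distal lox sites presumably holds NaChBac, placing the channel upstream of tdTomato after inversion. The record lists tdTomato as a tag or fusion partner but does not describe the junction. A WPRE and the human growth hormone polyadenylation signal follow the cassette to enhance transcript stability and processing. NaChBac is generally used to raise neuronal excitability, so the vector suits chronic activation and labelling of Cre-defined neurons, as in the associated study of a feeding circuit.
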