Features (pLannotate 1.2.2; 22 found; start..end, strand, type, name):
     12..39      +  repeat_region  AAV2 ITR (fragment): inverted terminal repeat of adeno-associated virus serotype 2 inverted
     68..95      +  repeat_region  AAV2 ITR (fragment): inverted terminal repeat of adeno-associated virus serotype 2 inverted
    175..622     +  promoter       hSyn promoter: human synapsin I promoter; confers neuron-specific expression (Kügler et al., 2003)
    636..653     +  misc_feature   MCS (fragment): pUC18/19 multiple cloning site
    660..693     +  protein_bind   lox2272: Cre-mediated recombination occurs in the 8-bp core sequence (GGATACTT). lox2272 sites are compatible with each other, but incompatible with loxP or loxN sites (Lee and Saito, 1988). Cre recombinase
    694..743     -  intron         β-globin intron (fragment): internally truncated intron from human β-globin
    744..777     +  protein_bind   loxP: Cre-mediated recombination occurs in the 8-bp core sequence (GCATACAT). Cre recombinase
    789..2216    -  CDS            tdTomato: tdTomato is a basic (constitutively fluorescent) orange fluorescent protein published in 2004, derived from Discosoma sp.. It is reported to be a somewhat slowly-maturing tandem dimer with low acid sensitivity.
   3136..3169    -  protein_bind   lox2272: Cre-mediated recombination occurs in the 8-bp core sequence (GGATACTT). lox2272 sites are compatible with each other, but incompatible with loxP or loxN sites (Lee and Saito, 1988). Cre recombinase
   3170..3219    -  intron         β-globin intron (fragment): internally truncated intron from human β-globin
   3220..3253    -  protein_bind   loxP: Cre-mediated recombination occurs in the 8-bp core sequence (GCATACAT). Cre recombinase
   3254..3278    +  misc_feature   MCS (fragment): pBluescript multiple cloning site
   3278..3866    +  misc_feature   WPRE: woodchuck hepatitis virus posttranscriptional regulatory element
   3898..4374    +  polyA_signal   hGH poly(A) signal: human growth hormone polyadenylation signal
   4414..4554    +  repeat_region  AAV2 ITR: inverted terminal repeat of adeno-associated virus serotype 2 inverted
   4559..4610    -  misc_feature   bom (fragment): basis of mobility region from pBR322
   4629..5084    +  rep_origin     f1 ori (sequence partly withheld): f1 bacteriophage origin of replication; arrow indicates direction of (+) strand synthesis
   5085..5134    -  misc_feature   bom (fragment): basis of mobility region from pBR322
   5236..5271    -  CDS            rop (fragment): Rop protein, which maintains plasmids at low copy number; rop
   5366..5470    +  promoter       AmpR promoter: bla
   5471..6331    +  CDS            AmpR: β-lactamase; bla; confers resistance to ampicillin, carbenicillin, and related antibiotics
   6502..7090    +  rep_origin     ori: high-copy-number ColE1/pMB1/pBR322/pUC origin of replication
>Addgene plasmid #236252 | pAAV-Syn-DIO-NaChBac-dTomato | addgene full sequence | sequence record 469218 | Addgene NGS Result
CCTGCAGGCAGCTGCGCGCTCGCTCGCTCACTGAGGCCGCCCGGGCGTCGGGCGACCTTTGGTCGCCCGG
CCTCAGTGAGCGAGCGAGCGCGCAGAGAGGGAGTGGCCAACTCCATCACTAGGGGTTCCTGCGGCCGCAC
GCGTGTGTCTAGACTGCAGAGGGCCCTGCGTATGAGTGCAAGTGGGTTTTAGGACCAGGATGAGGCGGGG
TGGGGGTGCCTACCTGACGACCGACCCCGACCCACTGGACAAGCACCCAACCCCCATTCCCCAAATTGCG
CATCCCCTATCAGAGAGGGGGAGGGGAAACAGGATGCGGCGAGGCGCGTGCGCACTGCCAGCTTCAGCAC
CGCGGACAGTGCCTTCGCCCCCGCCTGGCGGCGCGCGCCACCGCCGCCTCAGCACTGAAGGCGCGCTGAC
GTCACTCGCCGGTCCCCCGCAAACTCCCCTTCCCGGCCACCTTGGTCGCGTCCGCGCCGCCGCCGGCCCA
GCCGGACCGCACCACGCGAGGCGCGAGATAGGGGGGCACGGGCGCGACCATCTGCGCTGCGGCGCCGGCG
ACTCAGCGCTGCCTCAGTCTGCGGTGGGCAGCGGAGGAGTCGTGTCGTGCCTGAGAGCGCAGTCGAGAAG
GTACCGGATCCTCTAGAGTCGACTCCGGAATAACTTCGTATAGGATACTTTATACGAAGTTATGCAGAAT
GGTAGCTGGATTGTAGCTGCTATTAGCAATATGAAACCTCTTAATAACTTCGTATAGCATACATTATACG
AAGTTATGGCGCGCCTTACTTGTACAGCTCGTCCATGCCGTACAGGAACAGGTGGTGGCGGCCCTCGGAG
CGCTCGTACTGTTCCACGATGGTGTAGTCCTCGTTGTGGGAGGTGATGTCCAGCTTGGTGTCCACGTAGT
AGTAGCCGGGCAGTTGCACGGGCTTCTTGGCCATGTAGATGGTCTTGAACTCCACCAGGTAGTGGCCGCC
GTCCTTCAGCTTCAGGGCCTGGTGGATCTCGCCCTTCAGCACGCCGTCGCGGGGGTACAGGCGCTCGGTG
GAGGCCTCCCAGCCCATGGTCTTCTTCTGCATTACGGGGCCGTCGGGGGGGAAGTTGGTGCCGCGCATCT
TCACCTTGTAGATCAGCGTGCCGTCCTGCAGGGAGGAGTCCTGGGTCACGGTCACCAGACCGCCGTCCTC
GAAGTTCATCACGCGCTCCCACTTGAAGCCCTCGGGGAAGGACAGCTTCTTGTAATCGGGGATGTCGGCG
GGGTGCTTCACGTACGCCTTGGAGCCGTACATGAACTGGGGGGACAGGATGTCCCAGGCGAAGGGCAGGG
GGCCGCCCTTGGTCACCTTCAGCTTGGCGGTCTGGGTGCCCTCGTAGGGGCGGCCCTCGCCCTCGCCCTC
GATCTCGAACTCGTGGCCGTTCATGGAGCCCTCCATGCGCACCTTGAAGCGCATGAACTCTTTGATGACG
GCCATGTTGTTGTCCTCGGAGGAGGCGGTGCCGGAGCTGCCGCTGCCGGTGCTGCCGGTGCCATGCCCCA
GGAACAGGTGGTGGCGGCCCTCGGAGCGCTCGTACTGTTCCACGATGGTGTAGTCCTCGTTGTGGGAGGT
GATGTCCAGCTTGGTGTCCACGTAGTAGTAGCCGGGCAGTTGCACGGGCTTCTTGGCCATGTAGATGGTC
TTGAACTCCACCAGGTAGTGGCCGCCGTCCTTCAGCTTCAGGGCCTGGTGGATCTCGCCCTTCAGCACGC
CGTCGCGGGGGTACAGGCGCTCGGTGGAGGCCTCCCAGCCCATGGTCTTCTTCTGCATTACGGGGCCGTC
GGGGGGGAAGTTGGTGCCGCGCATCTTCACCTTGTAGATCAGCGTGCCGTCCTGCAGGGAGGAGTCCTGG
GTCACGGTCACCAGACCGCCGTCCTCGAAGTTCATCACGCGCTCCCACTTGAAGCCCTCGGGGAAGGACA
GCTTCTTGTAATCGGGGATGTCGGCGGGGTGCTTCACGTACGCCTTGGAGCCGTACATGAACTGGGGGGA
CAGGATGTCCCAGGCGAAGGGCAGGGGGCCGCCCTTGGTCACCTTCAGCTTGGCGGTCTGGGTGCCCTCG
TAGGGGCGGCCCTCGCCCTCGCCCTCGATCTCGAACTCGTGGCCGTTCATGGAGCCCTCCATGCGCACCT
TGAAGCGCATGAACTCTTTGATGACCTCCTCGCCCTTGCTCACCATGGTGGCGGGATCCGCTGGGCCAGG
ATTCTCCTCGACGTCACCGCATGTTAGCAGACTTCCTCTGCCCTCTCCACTGCCGATATCCTTAAGTTGT
TTGAGCAAGCTCTTCAGTTCGGCTACATCCTTTCGCAATGCTGAAATCTCCTGTTTAAGTCCGTCGGCCT
CCCCATCTTCCTCATTGTCCGTAAGCTCCGCCTTTTCCACGTTGTTCACAATGACTCCGATGAAAAGATT
GAAAATGATAAAAGTACCAATCAGGACAAACGAGACAAAGTAGAGCCATGACCAGGGCACCTCTGCAAAA
ATGGGCCGCATTACACCGCTGGCCCAGCTCTCCAAGGTCACCACTTGGAACAGCGTCAGCAACGAAAGCT
GGAGGTTCCCAAAGTATTCAGGCGATACGTGCTGGAAGAGCATTGTCCCGATCACTGCAAAGATATAGAA
GAAGATGGACATCAAGATCAAGATATTGCCCAACGCCGGAATCGTCATCACCAGCGCATCTACGAGTCTG
CGCAGGGAGGGGACGACGGAGATCGCCCTGAGTACCCGCAGCACTCTAAGGATTCGCAATACTGTCACGA
ACTGGGCTCCCGCGAAGATATGCCCAGCCGCGACAATCAGAAAATCAAACCAATTCCACGAGCTGCGGAA
GAAGGCCGACTTTGGGTTCGACGCCAAAAACCTCATCGCGATCTCGATGGTGAAGATCCAAAGCAGGACG
AGGTCAATCCGATAAAAGAGCCACTTGTGGTCCGCGTAGATCCTCGGATATGTTTCGATTCCCACGATCA
GTGCATTAAAGAGGATCAGGGCAATGACGGTGAAAGTAAACGCTCTATGGTTGACAATTTTCTGCATCTT
TGACGTGAATGAGTTCTGTTTCTGGCGTGCTTCCATTTTCATGGTGGCGGCTAGCATAACTTCGTATAAA
GTATCCTATACGAAGTTATTTGCCTTAACCCAGAAATTATCACTGTTATTCTTTAGAATGGTGCAAAGAA
TAACTTCGTATAATGTATGCTATACGAAGTTATGAATTCGATATCAAGCTTATCGATAATCAACCTCTGG
ATTACAAAATTTGTGAAAGATTGACTGGTATTCTTAACTATGTTGCTCCTTTTACGCTATGTGGATACGC
TGCTTTAATGCCTTTGTATCATGCTATTGCTTCCCGTATGGCTTTCATTTTCTCCTCCTTGTATAAATCC
TGGTTGCTGTCTCTTTATGAGGAGTTGTGGCCCGTTGTCAGGCAACGTGGCGTGGTGTGCACTGTGTTTG
CTGACGCAACCCCCACTGGTTGGGGCATTGCCACCACCTGTCAGCTCCTTTCCGGGACTTTCGCTTTCCC
CCTCCCTATTGCCACGGCGGAACTCATCGCCGCCTGCCTTGCCCGCTGCTGGACAGGGGCTCGGCTGTTG
GGCACTGACAATTCCGTGGTGTTGTCGGGGAAATCATCGTCCTTTCCTTGGCTGCTCGCCTATGTTGCCA
CCTGGATTCTGCGCGGGACGTCCTTCTGCTACGTCCCTTCGGCCCTCAATCCAGCGGACCTTCCTTCCCG
CGGCCTGCTGCCGGCTCTGCGGCCTCTTCCGCGTCTTCGCCTTCGCCCTCAGACGAGTCGGATCTCCCTT
TGGGCCGCCTCCCCGCATCGATACCGAGCGCTGCTCGAGAGATCTACGGGTGGCATCCCTGTGACCCCTC
CCCAGTGCCTCTCCTGGCCCTGGAAGTTGCCACTCCAGTGCCCACCAGCCTTGTCCTAATAAAATTAAGT
TGCATCATTTTGTCTGACTAGGTGTCCTTCTATAATATTATGGGGTGGAGGGGGGTGGTATGGAGCAAGG
GGCAAGTTGGGAAGACAACCTGTAGGGCCTGCGGGGTCTATTGGGAACCAAGCTGGAGTGCAGTGGCACA
ATCTTGGCTCACTGCAATCTCCGCCTCCTGGGTTCAAGCGATTCTCCTGCCTCAGCCTCCCGAGTTGTTG
GGATTCCAGGCATGCATGACCAGGCTCAGCTAATTTTTGTTTTTTTGGTAGAGACGGGGTTTCACCATAT
TGGCCAGGCTGGTCTCCAACTCCTAATCTCAGGTGATCTACCCACCTTGGCCTCCCAAATTGCTGGGATT
ACAGGCGTGAACCACTGCTCCCTTCCCTGTCCTTCTGATTTTGTAGGTAACCACGTGCGGACCGAGCGGC
CGCAGGAACCCCTAGTGATGGAGTTGGCCACTCCCTCTCTGCGCGCTCGCTCGCTCACTGAGGCCGGGCG
ACCAAAGGTCGCCCGACGCCCGGGCTTTGCCCGGGCGGCCTCAGTGAGCGAGCGAGCGCGCAGCTGCCTG
CAGGGGCGCCTGATGCGGTATTTTCTCCTTACGCATCTGTGCGGTATTTCACACCGCATA
[95 nt withheld, positions 4611-4705]
T
[46 nt withheld, positions 4707-4752]
C
[141 nt withheld, positions 4754-4894]
CCTTTGACGTTGGAGTCCACGTTCTTT
[37 nt withheld, positions 4922-4958]
ACTCTATCTCGGGCTATTCTTTTGATTTATAAGGGATTTTGCCGATTTCGGTCTATTGGTTAAAAAATGA
GCTGATTTAACAAAAATTTAACGCGAATTTTAACAAAATATTAACGTTTACAATTTTATGGTGCACTCTC
AGTACAATCTGCTCTGATGCCGCATAGTTAAGCCAGCCCCGACACCCGCCAACACCCGCTGACGCGCCCT
GACGGGCTTGTCTGCTCCCGGCATCCGCTTACAGACAAGCTGTGACCGTCTCCGGGAGCTGCATGTGTCA
GAGGTTTTCACCGTCATCACCGAAACGCGCGAGACGAAAGGGCCTCGTGATACGCCTATTTTTATAGGTT
AATGTCATGATAATAATGGTTTCTTAGACGTCAGGTGGCACTTTTCGGGGAAATGTGCGCGGAACCCCTA
TTTGTTTATTTTTCTAAATACATTCAAATATGTATCCGCTCATGAGACAATAACCCTGATAAATGCTTCA
ATAATATTGAAAAAGGAAGAGTATGAGTATTCAACATTTCCGTGTCGCCCTTATTCCCTTTTTTGCGGCA
TTTTGCCTTCCTGTTTTTGCTCACCCAGAAACGCTGGTGAAAGTAAAAGATGCTGAAGATCAGTTGGGTG
CACGAGTGGGTTACATCGAACTGGATCTCAACAGCGGTAAGATCCTTGAGAGTTTTCGCCCCGAAGAACG
TTTTCCAATGATGAGCACTTTTAAAGTTCTGCTATGTGGCGCGGTATTATCCCGTATTGACGCCGGGCAA
GAGCAACTCGGTCGCCGCATACACTATTCTCAGAATGACTTGGTTGAGTACTCACCAGTCACAGAAAAGC
ATCTTACGGATGGCATGACAGTAAGAGAATTATGCAGTGCTGCCATAACCATGAGTGATAACACTGCGGC
CAACTTACTTCTGACAACGATCGGAGGACCGAAGGAGCTAACCGCTTTTTTGCACAACATGGGGGATCAT
GTAACTCGCCTTGATCGTTGGGAACCGGAGCTGAATGAAGCCATACCAAACGACGAGCGTGACACCACGA
TGCCTGTAGCAATGGCAACAACGTTGCGCAAACTATTAACTGGCGAACTACTTACTCTAGCTTCCCGGCA
ACAATTAATAGACTGGATGGAGGCGGATAAAGTTGCAGGACCACTTCTGCGCTCGGCCCTTCCGGCTGGC
TGGTTTATTGCTGATAAATCTGGAGCCGGTGAGCGTGGGTCTCGCGGTATCATTGCAGCACTGGGGCCAG
ATGGTAAGCCCTCCCGTATCGTAGTTATCTACACGACGGGGAGTCAGGCAACTATGGATGAACGAAATAG
ACAGATCGCTGAGATAGGTGCCTCACTGATTAAGCATTGGTAACTGTCAGACCAAGTTTACTCATATATA
CTTTAGATTGATTTAAAACTTCATTTTTAATTTAAAAGGATCTAGGTGAAGATCCTTTTTGATAATCTCA
TGACCAAAATCCCTTAACGTGAGTTTTCGTTCCACTGAGCGTCAGACCCCGTAGAAAAGATCAAAGGATC
TTCTTGAGATCCTTTTTTTCTGCGCGTAATCTGCTGCTTGCAAACAAAAAAACCACCGCTACCAGCGGTG
GTTTGTTTGCCGGATCAAGAGCTACCAACTCTTTTTCCGAAGGTAACTGGCTTCAGCAGAGCGCAGATAC
CAAATACTGTTCTTCTAGTGTAGCCGTAGTTAGGCCACCACTTCAAGAACTCTGTAGCACCGCCTACATA
CCTCGCTCTGCTAATCCTGTTACCAGTGGCTGCTGCCAGTGGCGATAAGTCGTGTCTTACCGGGTTGGAC
TCAAGACGATAGTTACCGGATAAGGCGCAGCGGTCGGGCTGAACGGGGGGTTCGTGCACACAGCCCAGCT
TGGAGCGAACGACCTACACCGAACTGAGATACCTACAGCGTGAGCTATGAGAAAGCGCCACGCTTCCCGA
AGGGAGAAAGGCGGACAGGTATCCGGTAAGCGGCAGGGTCGGAACAGGAGAGCGCACGAGGGAGCTTCCA
GGGGGAAACGCCTGGTATCTTTATAGTCCTGTCGGGTTTCGCCACCTCTGACTTGAGCGTCGATTTTTGT
GATGCTCGTCAGGGGGGCGGAGCCTATGGAAAAACGCCAGCAACGCGGCCTTTTTACGGTTCCTGGCCTT
TTGCTGGCCTTTTGCTCACATGT
